>Addgene plasmid #167655 | pKP995 | addgene full sequence | sequence record 339832 | Addgene NGS Result
TTGACAGCTTATCATCGATAAGCTTTAATGCGGTAGTTTATCACAGTTAAATTGCTAACGCAGTCAGGCA
CCGTGTATGAAATCTAACAATGCGCTCATCGTCATCCTCGGCACCGTCACCCTGGATGCTGTAGGCATAG
GCTTGGTTATGCCGGTACTGCCGGGCCTCTTGCGGGATATCGTCCATTCCGACAGCATCGCCAGTCACTA
TGGCGTGCTGCTAGCGCTATATGCGTTGATGCAATTTCTATGCGCACCCGTTCTCGGAGCACTGTCCGAC
CGCTTTGGCCGCCGCCCAGTCCTGCTCGCTTCGCTACTTGGAGCCACTATCGACTACGCGATCATGGCGA
CCACACCCGTCCTGTGGATCCAGAACAGTTATGCCTGTGCCGTTTTTTGTGGTATCAGGCGAGAATAGCA
CGTGGTGTGAATGCCTGTTTTTTGATCGTTTTCACAAAAATTGAAATCCACAGTCTTGACAGAGAAAACA
CAGCGGCGTAATTTTTGATCTGTACATAAAACCAGTGGTTATATGTACAGTATTTAATTTTAATTGATTG
TTTTTAAAGTCAAAGAGGTTTTCTATGAGTGATAATGAAGGTAGTGTACCGACAGAAGGTATTGATTACG
GGGACACATGTGTTGTGTGGCCGTCAACAGGACGAATTCCGGGCGGTGATGTGAAACCCGGAGGCTCATC
AGGTCTCGCTCCATCCATGCCTCCGGGATGGGGGGATTACAGCCCACAAGGTATCGCACTTGTACAAAGT
GTTCTTTTTCCTGGAATTATTCGCCGGATTATTCTTGATAAAGAACTTGAAGAGGGAGACTGGTCGGGAT
GGTCTGTCAGTGTGCATAGCCCCTGGGGAAACGAGAAAGTTTCCGCTGCACGAACAGTTCTTGAAAATGG
TTTACGTGGTGGTTTGCCAGAACCGTCTCGCCCGGCTGCTGTTTCTTTTGCCCGTCTGGAGCCTGCTTCC
GGAAATGAGCAAAAAATTATTCGTCTTATGGTTACACAGCAACTGGAGCAGGTAACGGATATCCCTGCCA
GCCAGTTACCAGCAGCGGGTAATAATGTACCGGTAAAATATCGTCTGACGGACCTTATGCAGAATGGTAC
ACAATATATGGCTATTATCGGAGGTATTCCGATGACAGTGCCAGTAGTGGATGCCGTTCCAGTTCCGGAC
CGGAGTCGTCCGGGAACCAATATTAAAGATGTTTACAGTGCCCCTGTATCACCAAATCTACCGGACCTGG
TATTAAGTGTGGGTCAGATGAATACTCCAGTTCGGTCTAATCCCGAAATCCAGGAAGATGGCGTTATTTC
TGAGACAGGGAATTATGTTGAGGCTGGTTATACGTGTTCCAGTAATAATCATGATGTCATTGTCCGTTTT
CCTGAAGGCAGTGGAGTTTCTCCGCTATATATTTCAGCCGTGGAGATTCTGGACAGTAATAGTTTAAGCC
AGCGCCAGGAAGCCGAAAATAACGCAAAGGATGACTTCAGAGTCAAGAAAGAACAAGAAAATGACGAGAA
GACGGTCCTGACAAAAACCAGCGAGGTCATCATTAGTGTCGGTGACAAAGTCGGGGAATATCTTGGAGAT
AAATACAAGGCGCTTTCCCGTGAAATTGCAGAGAATATAAATAATTTTCAGGGAAAAACGATTCGTAGTT
ATGATGATGCAATGTCTTCCATTAATAAGTTAATGGCTAACCCCAGCCTTAAAATAAATGCAACGGACAA
AGAAGCCATTGTGAATGCGTGGAAAGCATTTAATGCTGAGGATATGGGGAATAAATTTGCTGCGTTGGGT
AAAACGTTCAAAGCAGCAGATTATGCAATAAAGGCAAACAACATCAGGGAGAAGAGTATTGAGGGTTACC
AGACTGGTAACTGGGGGCCATTAATGCTGGAAGTCGAGTCCTGGGTTATCAGTGGGATGGCATCTGCTGT
AGCTCTTAGTTTGTTTTCTTTGACATTAGGCTCGGCCCTTATAGCCTTTGGTCTTTCGGCCACAGTTGTT
GGTTTTGTTGGCGTAGTTATTGCAGGTGCTATTGGTGCATTTATCGATGATAAATTTGTTGATGAGTTGA
ATCACAAGATTATAAAACACCATCACCATCACCATTAATTAAAAGGAAGGCAGTGTTACTGCCTCCCTTT
AAAATATTTAATGACAAGTAATGGCATCAGTAAAATCGCATATGTCATGGTTAAAACAGTAAAGTAAATG
GAGCAATATAAAATAAACAGAGTGATGACATTATGAGATAATAATTTAAAAAAACCACCTGCTGTTGTTA
GTTCCAGATTATAGAACAGTGTGATATAAATCAGAATGGCATAAAAAACGGGCCCCCAGAAACAGGATTG
CACAACAAGTTTTCTTGTTACTGGCTTTATGATTTCTCTTGTCTTATATGTGCAAAGAAAAACGAGAATA
CCCATAACTGGCGCTGTCTTGTTGTAGTTTGACATAAGTGTTGTCATGACGGGATCATGCAATGATGTAA
TAGAAGGGAGAAATGCCACCTTATTATATAAGTAGTACAGCACTTGAGAATATGGATCATTTATTCGAAG
TATTAATATAGCCATTAATGGAATAATCCCGATTATGGAAAATGCATATAATATTTCGTTTGCTTTCTTG
TTCTTATCTTTATTGCTGGTCATATATATACCTTTTTGTATTTTATATATAGATTATATATCAGAGTTCT
CAATATATTTCCAGTATTTAATGGAGTGTACAGATATATATCTTATATATGGTAGTTCAGGAGCTGCCCT
ACCATTTTTAACGGCATATCAGGCAAACAATGTTATGGGGAGCCTCTCTCATGGGGTTTGTTCGCCGGCG
GAGGCGTTAGCCAGCGGCGAACTCTGGGATCCTCTACGCCGGACGCATCGTGGCCGGCATCACCGGCGCC
ACAGGTGCGGTTGCTGGCGCCTATATCGCCGACATCACCGATGGGGAAGATCGGGCTCGCCACTTCGGGC
TCATGAGCGCTTGTTTCGGCGTGGGTATGGTGGCAGGCCCCGTGGCCGGGGGACTGTTGGGCGCCATCTC
CTTGCATGCACCATTCCTTGCGGCGGCGGTGCTCAACGGCCTCAACCTACTACTGGGCTGCTTCCTAATG
CAGGAGTCGCATAAGGGAGAGCGTCGACCGATGCCCTTGAGAGCCTTCAACCCAGTCAGCTCCTTCCGGT
GGGCGCGGGGCATGACTATCGTCGCCGCACTTATGACTGTCTTCTTTATCATGCAACTCGTAGGACAGGT
GCCGGCAGCGCTCTGGGTCATTTTCGGCGAGGACCGCTTTCGCTGGAGCGCGACGATGATCGGCCTGTCG
CTTGCGGTATTCGGAATCTTGCACGCCCTCGCTCAAGCCTTCGTCACTGGTCCCGCCACCAAACGTTTCG
GCGAGAAGCAGGCCATTATCGCCGGCATGGCGGCCGACGCGCTGGGCTACGTCTTGCTGGCGTTCGCGAC
GCGAGGCTGGATGGCCTTCCCCATTATGATTCTTCTCGCTTCCGGCGGCATCGGGATGCCCGCGTTGCAG
GCCATGCTGTCCAGGCAGGTAGATGACGACCATCAGGGACAGCTTCAAGGATCGCTCGCGGCTCTTACCA
GCCTAACTTCGATCATTGGACCGCTGATCGTCACGGCGATTTATGCCGCCTCGGCGAGCACATGGAACGG
GTTGGCATGGATTGTAGGCGCCGCCCTATACCTTGTCTGCCTCCCCGCGTTGCGTCGCGGTGCATGGAGC
CGGGCCACCTCGACCTGAATGGAAGCCGGCGGCACCTCGCTAACGGATTCACCACTCCAAGAATTGGAGC
CAATCAATTCTTGCGGAGAACTGTGAATGCGCAAACCAACCCTTGGCAGAACATATCCATCGCGTCCGCC
ATCTCCAGCAGCCGCACGCGGCGCATCTCGGGCAGCGTTGGGTCCTGGCCACGGGTGCGCATGATCGTGC
TCCTGTCGTTGAGGACCCGGCTAGGCTGGCGGGGTTGCCTTACTGGTTAGCAGAATGAATCACCGATACG
CGAGCGAACGTGAAGCGACTGCTGCTGCAAAACGTCTGCGACCTGAGCAACAACATGAATGGTCTTCGGT
TTCCGTGTTTCGTAAAGTCTGGAAACGCGGAAGTCCCCTACGTGCTGCTGAAGTTGCCCGCAACAGAGAG
TGGAACCAACCGGTGATACCACGATACTATGACTGAGAGTCAACGCCATGAGCGGCCTCATTTCTTATTC
TGAGTTACAACAGTCCGCACCGCTGCCGGTAGCTCCTTCCGGTGGGCGCGGGGCATGACTATCGTCGCCG
CACTTATGACTGTCTTCTTTATCATGCAACTCGTAGGACAGGTGCCGGCAGCGCCCAACAGTCCCCCGGC
CACGGGGCCTGCCACCATACCCACGCCGAAACAAGCGCCCTGCACCATTATGTTCCGGATCTGCATCGCA
GGATGCTGCTGGCTACCCTGTGGAACACCTACATCTGTATTAACGAAGCGCTAACCGTTTTTATCAGGCT
CTGGGAGGCAGAATAAATGATCATATCGTCAATTATTACCTCCACGGGGAGAGCCTGAGCAAACTGGCCT
CAGGCATTTGAGAAGCACACGGTCACACTGCTTCCGGTAGTCAATAAACCGGTAAACCAGCAATAGACAT
AAGCGGCTATTTAACGACCCTGCCCTGAACCGACGACCGGGTCGAATTTGCTTTCGAATTTCTGCCATTC
ATCCGCTTATTATCACTTATTCAGGCGTAGCAACCAGGCGTTTAAGGGCACCAATAACTGCCTTAAAAAA
ATTACGCCCCGCCCTGCCACTCATCGCAGTACTGTTGTAATTCATTAAGCATTCTGCCGACATGGAAGCC
ATCACAAACGGCATGATGAACCTGAATCGCCAGCGGCATCAGCACCTTGTCGCCTTGCGTATAATATTTG
CCCATGGTGAAAACGGGGGCGAAGAAGTTGTCCATATTGGCCACGTTTAAATCAAAACTGGTGAAACTCA
CCCAGGGATTGGCTGAGACGAAAAACATATTCTCAATAAACCCTTTAGGGAAATAGGCCAGGTTTTCACC
GTAACACGCCACATCTTGCGAATATATGTGTAGAAACTGCCGGAAATCGTCGTGGTATTCACTCCAGAGC
GATGAAAACGTTTCAGTTTGCTCATGGAAAACGGTGTAACAAGGGTGAACACTATCCCATATCACCAGCT
CACCGTCTTTCATTGCCATACGGAATTCCGGATGAGCATTCATCAGGCGGGCAAGAATGTGAATAAAGGC
CGGATAAAACTTGTGCTTATTTTTCTTTACGGTCTTTAAAAAGGCCGTAATATCCAGCTGAACGGTCTGG
TTATAGGTACATTGAGCAACTGACTGAAATGCCTCAAAATGTTCTTTACGATGCCATTGGGATATATCAA
CGGTGGTATATCCAGTGATTTTTTTCTCCATTTTAGCTTCCTTAGCTCCTGAAAATCTCGATAACTCAAA
AAATACGCCCGGTAGTGATCTTATTTCATTATGGTGAAAGTTGGAACCTCTTACGTGCCGATCAACGTCT
CATTTTCGCCAAAAGTTGGCCCAGGGCTTCCCGGTATCAACAGGGACACCAGGATTTATTTATTCTGCGA
AGTGATCTTCCGTCACAGGTATTTATTCGGCGCAAAGTGCGTCGGGTGATGCTGCCAACTTACTGATTTA
GTGTATGATGGTGTTTTTGAGGTGCTCCAGTGGCTTCTGTTTCTATCAGCTGTCCCTCCTGTTCAGCTAC
TGACGGGGTGGTGCGTAACGGCAAAAGCACCGCCGGACATCAGCGCTAGCGGAGTGTATACTGGCTTACT
ATGTTGGCACTGATGAGGGTGTCAGTGAAGTGCTTCATGTGGCAGGAGAAAAAAGGCTGCACCGGTGCGT
CAGCAGAATATGTGATACAGGATATATTCCGCTTCCTCGCTCACTGACTCGCTACGCTCGGTCGTTCGAC
TGCGGCGAGCGGAAATGGCTTACGAACGGGGCGGAGATTTCCTGGAAGATGCCAGGAAGATACTTAACAG
GGAAGTGAGAGGGCCGCGGCAAAGCCGTTTTTCCATAGGCTCCGCCCCCCTGACAAGCATCACGAAATCT
GACGCTCAAATCAGTGGTGGCGAAACCCGACAGGACTATAAAGATACCAGGCGTTTCCCCCTGGCGGCTC
CCTCGTGCGCTCTCCTGTTCCTGCCTTTCGGTTTACCGGTGTCATTCCGCTGTTATGGCCGCGTTTGTCT
CATTCCACGCCTGACACTCAGTTCCGGGTAGGCAGTTCGCTCCAAGCTGGACTGTATGCACGAACCCCCC
GTTCAGTCCGACCGCTGCGCCTTATCCGGTAACTATCGTCTTGAGTCCAACCCGGAAAGACATGCAAAAG
CACCACTGGCAGCAGCCACTGGTAATTGATTTAGAGGAGTTAGTCTTGAAGTCATGCGCCGGTTAAGGCT
AAACTGAAAGGACAAGTTTTGGTGACTGCGCTCCTCCAAGCCAGTTACCTCGGTTCAAAGAGTTGGTAGC
TCAGAGAACCTTCGAAAAACCGCCCTGCAAGGCGGTTTTTTCGTTTTCAGAGCAAGAGATTACGCGCAGA
CCAAAACGATCTCAAGAAGATCATCTTATTAATCAGATAAAATATTTCTAGATTTCAGTGCAATTTATCT
CTTCAAATGTAGCACCTGAAGTCAGCCCCATACGATATAAGTTGTAATTCTCATGT
Features (pLannotate 1.2.2; 15 found; start..end, strand, type, name):
      1..29      +  promoter       tet promoter: E. coli promoter for tetracycline efflux protein gene
     77..371     +  CDS            TcR (fragment): tetracycline efflux protein; tet; confers resistance to tetracycline
    585..2117    +  CDS            cba: CEAB_ECOLX - Experimental evidence at protein level: Swiss-Prot protein existence level 1. Colicins are polypeptide toxins produced by and active against E.coli and closely related bacteria. From Escherichia coli.
   2118..2135    +  CDS            6xHis: 6xHis affinity tag
   2159..2683    -  CDS            cbi: IMMB_ECOLX - Protein predicted: Swiss-Prot protein existence level 4. This protein is able to protect a cell, which harbors the plasmid ColB encoding colicin B, against colicin B. From Escherichia coli.
   2897..3798    +  CDS            TcR (fragment): tetracycline efflux protein; tet; confers resistance to tetracycline
   4040..4165    -  CDS            YPB1_ECOLX (fragment): Protein predicted: Swiss-Prot protein existence level 4. From Escherichia coli.
   4301..4394    +  CDS            TcR (fragment): tetracycline efflux protein; tet; confers resistance to tetracycline
   4391..4448    -  CDS            TcR (fragment): tetracycline efflux protein; tet; confers resistance to tetracycline
   4435..4533    +  CDS            YPB2_ECOLX (fragment): Protein predicted: Swiss-Prot protein existence level 4. From Escherichia coli.
   4832..5491    -  CDS            CmR: chloramphenicol acetyltransferase; cat; confers resistance to chloramphenicol
   5492..5594    -  promoter       cat promoter: promoter of the E. coli cat gene encoding chloramphenicol acetyltransferase
   5715..5858    +  mobile_element IS1 (fragment): prokaryotic transposable element IS1
   5977..6032    -  rep_origin     RSF ori (fragment): Plasmids containing the RSF 1030 origin of replication can be propagated in E. coli cells that contain additional plasmids with compatible origins.
   6120..6665    -  rep_origin     p15A ori: Plasmids containing the medium-copy-number p15A origin of replication can be propagated in E. coli cells that contain a second plasmid with the ColE1 origin.
