[The description below was written by a language model from this plasmid's Addgene catalogue record and pLannotate feature annotations shown in this document.]
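Description:
pKP995 is a bacterial expression plasmid built on pACYC184 that encodes an Escherichia coli colicin B variant, cba-His6 carrying the M19C and M261C substitutions. The annotated sequence (about 6.8 kb) shows the p15A origin of replication, which is compatible with ColE1-type plasmids in the same cell. It also shows a chloramphenicol acetyltransferase gene under its own cat promoter, matching the recorded chloramphenicol selection. The catalogue lists the plasmid as high copy, whereas the feature annotation describes p15A as a medium-copy origin. The tetracycline resistance gene of the backbone appears only as fragments flanking the insert, which indicates that the colicin segment was cloned into tet and disrupted it. The exact cloning sites are not recorded.

The insert contains the cba open reading frame fused at its 3′ end to a 6xHis affinity tag. It is followed on the opposite strand by cbi, the colicin B immunity gene, whose product protects the producing cell from its own toxin. No dedicated promoter for cba is annotated. The depositor notes that expression is induced by mitomycin C in a recA+ strain, which is consistent with SOS-type regulation as seen for native colicin operons. DH5alpha, the listed propagation strain, therefore serves for maintenance rather than protein production.

The plasmid derives from pKP864 in the same collection. The record states its purpose only as expressing this double-cysteine, His-tagged colicin B. Introduced cysteines of this kind are commonly used for thiol labelling or disulfide crosslinking, but the record does not say what the substitutions are for.
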