Addgene plasmid #167655: pKP995
Purpose: Express colicinB-His6, M19C, M261C
Depositing lab: Kathleen Postle. Depositing organization: Pennsylvania State University.
Backbone
  Vector backbone: pACYC184
  Vector type: Bacterial Expression
Growth in bacteria
  Bacterial resistance: Chloramphenicol, 25 μg/mL
  Growth temperature: 37°C
  Growth strain: DH5alpha
  Copy number: High Copy
Gene/Insert
  Gene/Insert name: cba-his6 M19C, M261C
  Species: Escherichia coli
  Mutation: cba-his6 with M19C, M261C mutations
  Cloning method: Restriction Enzyme; 5′ cloning site Unknown (unknown if destroyed)
Terms and licenses: Academic/Nonprofit Terms; Industry Terms: Not Available to Industry
Depositor comments: The parent plasmid is pKP864 in this collection. Colicin B protein expression can be induced by mitomycin C treatment in a recA+ strain, i.e. not DH5alpha (PMID: 17628143).
How to cite: pKP995 was a gift from Kathleen Postle (Addgene plasmid # 167655 ; http://n2t.net/addgene:167655 ; RRID:Addgene_167655)
